>Addgene plasmid #211232 | pBiT3.1-N_WRAP53:1-548 | addgene full sequence | sequence record 425926 | Addgene NGS Result
AAGACGCGTTAATTAAGACGTCGGCAGTGAAAAAAATGCTTTATTTGTGAAATTTGTGATGCTATTGCTT
TATTTGTAACCATTATAAGCTGCAATAAACAAGTTAACAACAACAATTGCATTCATTTTATGTTTCAGGT
TCAGGGGGAGGTGTGGGAGGTTTTTTAAAGCAAGTAAAACCTCTACAAATGTGGTATGGCTGATTATGAT
CCGCGGCCGCAATACGTCGACGTTATCAGCTGACTTCGTACGAGAGCCTAGGATTATGGCGCGCCACTAG
TTATTAATAGTAATCAATTACGGGGTCATTAGTTCATAGCCCATATATGGAGTTCCGCGTTACATAACTT
ACGGTAAATGGCCCGCCTGGCTGACCGCCCAACGACCCCCGCCCATTGACGTCAATAATGACGTATGTTC
CCATAGTAACGCCAATAGGGACTTTCCATTGACGTCAATGGGTGGAGTATTTACGGTAAACTGCCCACTT
GGCAGTACATCAAGTGTATCATATGCCAAGTCCGCCCCCTATTGACGTCAATGACGGTAAATGGCCCGCC
TGGCATTATGCCCAGTACATGACCTTACGGGACTTTCCTACTTGGCAGTACATCTACGTATTAGTCATCG
CTATTACCATGGTGATGCGGTTTTGGCAGTACACCAATGGGCGTGGATAGCGGTTTGACTCACGGGGATT
TCCAAGTCTCCACCCCATTGACGTCAATGGGAGTTTGTTTTGGCACCAAAATCAACGGGACTTTCCAAAA
TGTCGTAATAACCCCGCCCCGTTGACGCAAATGGGCGGTAGGCGTGTACGGTGGGAGGTCTATATAAGCA
GAGCTGGTTTAGTGAACCGTCAGATCACTAGAATCTTTATTGCGGTAGTTTATCACAGTTAAATTGCTAA
CGCAGTCAGTGCTTCTGACACAACAGTCTCGAACTTAAGCTGCAGAAGTTGGTCGTGAGGCACTGGGCAG
GTAAGTATCAAGGTTACAAGACAGGTTTAAGGAGACCAATAGAAACTGGGCTTGTCGAGACAGAGAAGAC
TCTTGCGTTTCTGATAGGCACCTATTGGTCTTACTGACATCCACTTTGCCTTTCTCTCCACAGGTGTCCA
CTCCCAGTTCAATTACAGCTCTTAAGGCTAGAGTATTAATACGACTCACTATAGGGGTTAGCGATCGCCA
TGGTGAGCGGCTGGCGGCTGTTCAAGAAGATTAGCGGGAGCTCCGGTGGCTCGAGCGGTATGAAGACTTT
GGAGACTCAACCGTTAGCTCCGGACTGCTGTCCTTCAGACCAGGACCCAGCTCCAGCCCATCCTTCTCCC
CACGCTTCCCCGATGAATAAAAATGCGGACTCTGAACTGATGCCACCGCCTCCCGAAAGGGGGGATCCGC
CCCGGTTGTCCCCAGATCCTGTGGCTGGCTCAGCTGTGTCCCAGGAGCTACGGGAGGGGGACCCAGTTTC
TCTCTCCACTCCCCTGGAAACAGAGTTTGGTTCCCCTAGTGAGTTGAGTCCTCGAATCGAGGAGCAAGAA
CTTTCTGAAAATACAAGCCTTCCTGCAGAAGAAGCAAACGGGAGCCTTTCTGAAGAAGAAGCGAACGGGC
CAGAGTTGGGGTCTGGAAAAGCCATGGAAGATACCTCTGGGGAACCCGCTGCAGAGGACGAGGGAGACAC
CGCTTGGAACTACAGCTTCTCCCAGCTGCCTCGATTTCTCAGTGGTTCCTGGTCAGAGTTCAGCACCCAA
CCTGAGAACTTCTTGAAAGGCTGTAAGTGGGCTCCTGACGGTTCCTGCATCTTGACCAATAGTGCTGATA
ACATCTTGCGAATTTATAACCTGCCCCCAGAGCTGTACCATGAGGGGGAGCAGGTGGAATATGCAGAAAT
GGTCCCTGTCCTTCGAATGGTGGAAGGTGATACCATCTATGATTACTGCTGGTATTCTCTGATGTCCTCA
GCCCAGCCAGACACCTCCTACGTGGCCAGCAGCAGCCGGGAGAACCCGATTCATATCTGGGACGCATTCA
CTGGAGAGCTCCGGGCTTCCTTTCGCGCCTACAACCACCTGGATGAGCTGACGGCAGCCCATTCGCTCTG
CTTCTCCCCGGATGGCTCCCAGCTCTTCTGTGGCTTCAACCGGACTGTGCGTGTTTTTTCCACGGCCCGG
CCTGGCCGAGACTGCGAGGTCCGAGCCACATTTGCAAAAAAGCAGGGCCAGAGCGGCATCATCTCCTGCA
TAGCCTTCAGCCCAGCCCAGCCCCTCTATGCCTGTGGCTCCTACGGCCGCTCCCTGGGTCTGTATGCCTG
GGATGATGGCTCCCCTCTCGCCTTGCTGGGAGGGCACCAAGGGGGCATCACCCACCTCTGCTTTCATCCC
GATGGCAACCGCTTCTTCTCAGGAGCCCGCAAGGATGCTGAGCTCCTGTGCTGGGATCTCCGGCAGTCTG
GTTACCCACTGTGGTCCCTGGGTCGAGAGGTGACCACCAATCAGCGCATCTACTTCGATCTGGACCCGAC
CGGGCAGTTCCTAGTGAGTGGCAGCACGAGCGGGGCTGTCTCTGTGTGGGACACGGACGGGCCTGGCAAT
GATGGGAAGCCGGAGCCCGTGTTGAGTTTTCTGCCCCAGAAGGACTGCACCAATGGCGTGAGCCTGCACC
CTAGCCTGCCTCTCCTGGCCACTGCCTCCGGTCAGCGTGTGTTTCCTGAGCCCACAGAGAGTGGGGACGA
AGGAGAGGAGCTGGGCCTTCCCTTGCTCTCCACGCGCCACGTCCACCTTGAATGTCGGCTTCAGCTCTGG
TGGTGTGGGGGGGCGCCAGACTCCAGCATCCCTGATGATCACCAGGGCGAGAAAGGGCAGGGAGGAACGG
AGGGAGGTGTGGGTGAGCTGATATAATCTAGAGGTCAAGCTTCGGGGGTTTAAACCTGCAGGCATGCAAG
CTGATTTGGCTGCTGCCACCGCTGAGCAAGGCCGCTTCGAGCAGACATGATAAGATACATTGATGAGTTT
GGACAAACCACAACTAGAATGCAGTGAAAAAAATGCTTTATTTGTGAAATTTGTGATGCTATTGCTTTAT
TTGTAACCATTATAAGCTGCAATAAACAAGTTAACAACAACAATTGCATTCATTTTATGTTTCAGGTTCA
GGGGGAGATGTGGGAGGTTTTTTTAAGCAAGTAAAACCTCTACAAATGTGGTAAAATCTTAATTAAGACT
TCTAATATAACTTCGTATAGCATACATTATACGAAGTTATGGTTCCACTGTTGACAATTAATCATCGGCA
TAGTATATCGGCATAGTATAATACGACAAGGTGAGGAACTAAACCCAGGAGGCAGATCATGATTGAACAA
GATGGATTGCACGCAGGTTCTCCGGCCGCTTGGGTGGAGAGGCTATTCGGCTATGACTGGGCACAACAGA
CAATCGGCTGCTCTGATGCCGCCGTGTTCCGGCTGTCAGCGCAGGGGCGCCCGGTTCTTTTTGTCAAGAC
CGACCTGTCCGGTGCCCTGAATGAACTGCAGGACGAGGCAGCGCGGCTATCGTGGCTGGCCACGACGGGC
GTTCCTTGCGCAGCTGTGCTCGACGTTGTCACTGAAGCGGGAAGGGACTGGCTGCTATTGGGCGAAGTGC
CGGGGCAGGATCTCCTGTCATCTCACCTTGCTCCTGCCGAGAAAGTATCCATCATGGCTGATGCAATGCG
GCGGCTGCATACGCTTGATCCGGCTACCTGCCCATTCGACCACCAAGCGAAACATCGCATCGAGCGAGCA
CGTACTCGGATGGAAGCCGGTCTTGTCGATCAGGATGATCTGGACGAAGAGCATCAGGGGCTCGCGCCAG
CCGAACTGTTCGCCAGGCTCAAGGCGCGCATGCCCGACGGCGAGGATCTCGTCGTGACCCATGGCGATGC
CTGCTTGCCGAATATCATGGTGGAAAATGGCCGCTTTTCTGGATTCATCGACTGTGGCCGGCTGGGTGTG
GCGGACCGCTATCAGGACATAGCGTTGGCTACCCGTGATATTGCTGAAGAGCTTGGCGGCGAATGGGCTG
ACCGCTTCCTCGTGCTTTACGGTATCGCCGCTCCCGATTCGCAGCGCATCGCCTTCTATCGCCTTCTTGA
CGAGTTCTTCTGATTCGAAATGACCGACCAAGCGACGCCCAACCGGTATCAGCTCACTCAAAGGCGGTAA
TACGGTTATCCACAGAATCAGGGGATAACGCAGGAAAGAACATGTGAGCAAAAGGCCAGCAAAAGGCCAG
GAACCGTAAAAAGGCCGCGTTGCTGGCGTTTTTCCATAGGCTCCGCCCCCCTGACGAGCATCACAAAAAT
CGACGCTCAAGTCAGAGGTGGCGAAACCCGACAGGACTATAAAGATACCAGGCGTTTCCCCCTGGAAGCT
CCCTCGTGCGCTCTCCTGTTCCGACCCTGCCGCTTACCGGATACCTGTCCGCCTTTCTCCCTTCGGGAAG
CGTGGCGCTTTCTCATAGCTCACGCTGTAGGTATCTCAGTTCGGTGTAGGTCGTTCGCTCCAAGCTGGGC
TGTGTGCACGAACCCCCCGTTCAGCCCGACCGCTGCGCCTTATCCGGTAACTATCGTCTTGAGTCCAACC
CGGTAAGACACGACTTATCGCCACTGGCAGCAGCCACTGGTAACAGGATTAGCAGAGCGAGGTATGTAGG
CGGTGCTACAGAGTTCTTGAAGTGGTGGCCTAACTACGGCTACACTAGAAGGACAGTATTTGGTATCTGC
GCTCTGCTGAAGCCAGTTACCTTCGGAAAAAGAGTTGGTAGCTCTTGATCCGGCAAACAAACCACCGCTG
GTAGCGGTGGTTTTTTTGTTTGCAAGCAGCAGATTACGCGCAGAAAAAAAGGATTTCAAGAAGATCCTTT
GATCTTTTCTACGGGGTCTGACGCTCAGTGGAACGAAAACTCACGTTAAGGGATTTTGGTCATGAGATTA
TCAAAAAGGATCTTCACCTAGATCCTTTTATAGTCCGGAATCGTCACACAAAAAACCAACACACAGATGT
AATGAAAATAAAGATATTTTATTGCGGCCATCGTGATGGCTAGAGTTTAGCCCTCCCACACATAACCAGA
GGGCAGCAATTCACGAATCCCAACTGCCGTCGGCTGTCCATCACTGTCCTTCACTATGGCTTTGATCCCA
GGATGCAGATCGAGAAGCACCTGTCGGCACCGTCCGCAGGGGCTCAAGATGCCCCTGTTCTCATTTCCGA
TCGCGACGATACAAGTCAGGTTGCCAGCTGCCGCAGCAGCAGCAGTGCCCAGCACCACGAGTTCTGCACA
AGGTCCCCCAGTAAAATGATATACATTGACACCAGTGAAGATGCGGCCGTCGCTAGAGAGAGCTGCGCTG
GCGACGCTGTAGTCTTCAGAGATGGGGATGCTGTTGATTGTAGCCGTTGCTCTTTCAATGAGGGTGGATT
CTTCTTGAGACAAAGGCTTGGCCATGGTGGCGCTAGTGTCAGAAGAATCGAGCTTTTTGCAAAAGCCTAG
GCCTCCAAAAAAGCCTCCTCACTACTTCTGGAATAGCTCAGAGGCCGAGGCGGCCTCGGCCTCTGCATAA
ATAAAAAAAATTAGTCAGCCATGGGGCGGAGAATGGGCGGAACTGGGCGGAGTTAGGGGCGGGATGGGCG
GAGTTAGGGGCGGGACTATGGTTGCTGACTAATTGAGATGCATGCTTTGCATACTTCTGCCTGCTGGGGA
GCCTGGGGACTTTCCACACCTGGTTGCTGACTAATTGAGATGCATGCTTTGCATACTTCTGCCTGCTGGG
GAGCCTGGGGACTTTCCACACCCTAACTGACACACATTCCACAGCTGGTTCTTTCCGCCTCAGAAGGTAC
CTAACCAAGTTCCTCTTTCAGAGGTTATTTCAGGCCATGGTGCTGCGC
Features (pLannotate 1.2.2; 17 found; start..end, strand, type, name):
     24..105     -  polyA_signal   SV40 poly(A) signal: SV40 polyadenylation signal
    128..211     -  CDS            large T antigen (fragment): large T antigen from SV40 (simian virus 40)
    276..641     +  enhancer       CMV enhancer: human cytomegalovirus immediate early enhancer
    643..842     +  promoter       CMV promoter: human cytomegalovirus (CMV) immediate early promoter
    981..1113    +  intron         chimeric intron: chimera between introns from human β-globin and immunoglobulin heavy chain genes
   1157..1175    +  promoter       T7 promoter: promoter for bacteriophage T7 RNA polymerase
   1250..2893    +  CDS            WRAP53: TCAB1_HUMAN - Also known as TCAB1 From Homo sapiens (Human).
   2924..2942    +  misc_feature   MCS (fragment): pUC18/19 multiple cloning site
   2991..3112    -  polyA_signal   SV40 poly(A) signal: SV40 polyadenylation signal
   3135..3203    -  CDS            large T antigen (fragment): large T antigen from SV40 (simian virus 40)
   3227..3260    +  protein_bind   loxP: Cre-mediated recombination occurs in the 8-bp core sequence (GCATACAT). Cre recombinase
   3270..3317    +  promoter       EM7 promoter: synthetic bacterial promoter&nbsp
   3349..4140    +  CDS            neo: KKA2_KLEPN - Also known as kan, nptII. Experimental evidence at protein level: Swiss-Prot protein existence level 1. Resistance to kanamycin, neomycin, paromomycin, ribostamycin, butirosin and gentamicin B. From Klebsiella pneumoniae.
   4301..4889    -  rep_origin     ori: high-copy-number ColE1/pMB1/pBR322/pUC origin of replication
   5015..5063    -  polyA_signal   poly(A) signal: synthetic polyadenylation signal
   5087..5485    -  CDS            BSD: blasticidin S deaminase; Aspergillus terreus BSD; confers resistance to blasticidin
   5516..5873    -  promoter       SV40 promoter: SV40 enhancer and early promoter
