[The description below was written by a language model from this plasmid's Addgene catalogue record and pLannotate feature annotations shown in this document.]
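Description:
pBiT3.1-N_WRAP53:1-548 is a mammalian expression plasmid built on Promega's pBiT3.1-N backbone. It carries full-length, wild-type human WRAP53 (also known as TCAB1 or WDR79; residues M1–I548, 1,644 bp), with the coding sequence derived from a Mammalian Gene Collection clone. The insert was introduced by ligation-independent cloning between XhoI and XbaI sites that remain intact. It is fused at its N-terminus to the short HiBiT peptide followed by a flexible Gly/Ser linker. Transcription is driven by the CMV immediate-early enhancer and promoter, with a chimeric β-globin/immunoglobulin intron upstream of the coding region to improve mRNA processing and an SV40 polyadenylation signal downstream. A T7 promoter just before the insert serves as a sequencing primer site and could support in vitro transcription.

The plasmid replicates in E. coli at high copy from a ColE1/pUC-type origin and is selected with kanamycin through the neo (nptII) gene, which the feature table places behind the bacterial EM7 promoter. The catalogue lists neomycin/G418 as the mammalian selectable marker, but the only annotated mammalian selection cassette is an SV40 early promoter driving blasticidin S deaminase with a synthetic poly(A) signal. No eukaryotic promoter is annotated directly upstream of neo, so the two sources differ on this point. A single loxP site lies just before the EM7-neo unit.

HiBiT is the small fragment of split NanoLuc luciferase, which yields luminescence when complemented by LgBiT. This allows sensitive quantification of the tagged protein in cells or lysates. The plasmid was deposited with a study evaluating the ligandability of WD40-repeat proteins, although the record does not state the specific assay it was used in.
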