Addgene plasmid #211232: pBiT3.1-N_WRAP53:1-548
Purpose: Mammalian expression of full-length human WRAP53. N-terminal HiBiT tag.
Depositing lab: Cheryl Arrowsmith. Depositing organization: University of Toronto. Publication: A Target Class Ligandability Evaluation of WD40 Repeat-Containing Proteins. Ackloo S, Li F, Szewczyk M, Seitova A, Loppnau P, Zeng H, Xu J, Ahmad S, Arnautova YA, Baghaie AJ, Beldar S, Bolotokova A, Centrella PA, Chau I, Clark MA, Cuozzo JW, Dehghani-Tafti S, Disch JS, Dong A, Dumas A, Feng JA, Ghiabi P, Gibson E, Gilmer J, Goldman B, Green SR, Guie MA, Guilinger JP, Harms N, Herasymenko O, Houliston S, Hutchinson A, Kearnes S, Keefe AD, Kimani SW, Kramer T, Kutera M, Kwak HA, Lento C, Li Y, Liu J, Loup J, Machado RAC, Mulhern CJ, Perveen S, Righetto GL, Riley P, Shrestha S, Sigel EA, Silva M, Sintchak MD, Slakman BL, Taylor RD, Thompson J, Torng W, Underkoffler C, von Rechenberg M, Walsh RT, Watson I, Wilson DJ, Wolf E, Yadav M, Yazdi AK, Zhang J, Zhang Y, Santhakumar V, Edwards AM, Barsyte-Lovejoy D, Schapira M, Brown PJ, Halabelian L, Arrowsmith CH. J Med Chem. 2025 Jan 23;68(2):1092-1112. doi: 10.1021/acs.jmedchem.4c02010. Epub 2024 Nov 4. PubMed 39495097.
Backbone
  Vector backbone: pBiT3.1-N
  Backbone manufacturer: Promega
  Vector type: Mammalian Expression
  Selectable markers: Neomycin (select with G418)
Growth in bacteria
  Bacterial resistance: Kanamycin, 50 μg/mL
  Growth temperature: 37°C
  Growth strain: DH5alpha
  Copy number: High Copy
Gene/Insert
  Gene/Insert name: WRAP53:M1-I548
  Species: H. sapiens (human)
  Insert size (bp): 1644
  Mutation: wild type
  Entrez Gene: WRAP53 (a.k.a. DKCB3, TCAB1, WDR79)
  Promoter: CMV
  Tag / fusion protein: MVSGWRLFKKISGSSGGSSG (N terminal on insert)
  Cloning method: Ligation Independent Cloning
  Sequencing primers: 5′ T7; 3′ TTGCTCAGCGGTGGCAGCAG
Resource information
  A portion of this plasmid was derived from a plasmid made by: Mammalian Gene Collection (BC002336.2)
Terms and licenses: Academic/Nonprofit Terms; Industry Terms: Not Available to Industry
Depositor comments: 5' Cloning Site: Xho1 (not destroyed), 3' Cloning Site: Xba1 (not destroyed).
How to cite: pBiT3.1-N_WRAP53:1-548 was a gift from Cheryl Arrowsmith (Addgene plasmid # 211232 ; http://n2t.net/addgene:211232 ; RRID:Addgene_211232)
