>Addgene plasmid #211232 | pBiT3.1-N_WRAP53:1-548 | depositor partial sequence | sequence record 411942 | Insert sequence
ATGAAGACTTTGGAGACTCAACCGTTAGCTCCGGACTGCTGTCCTTCAGACCAGGACCCAGCTCCAGCCC
ATCCTTCTCCCCACGCTTCCCCGATGAATAAAAATGCGGACTCTGAACTGATGCCACCGCCTCCCGAAAG
GGGGGATCCGCCCCGGTTGTCCCCAGATCCTGTGGCTGGCTCAGCTGTGTCCCAGGAGCTACGGGAGGGG
GACCCAGTTTCTCTCTCCACTCCCCTGGAAACAGAGTTTGGTTCCCCTAGTGAGTTGAGTCCTCGAATCG
AGGAGCAAGAACTTTCTGAAAATACAAGCCTTCCTGCAGAAGAAGCAAACGGGAGCCTTTCTGAAGAAGA
AGCGAACGGGCCAGAGTTGGGGTCTGGAAAAGCCATGGAAGATACCTCTGGGGAACCCGCTGCAGAGGAC
GAGGGAGACACCGCTTGGAACTACAGCTTCTCCCAGCTGCCTCGATTTCTCAGTGGTTCCTGGTCAGAGT
TCAGCACCCAACCTGAGAACTTCTTGAAAGGCTGTAAGTGGGCTCCTGACGGTTCCTGCATCTTGACCAA
TAGTGCTGATAACATCTTGCGAATTTATAACCTGCCCCCAGAGCTGTACCATGAGGGGGAGCAGGTGGAA
TATGCAGAAATGGTCCCTGTCCTTCGAATGGTGGAAGGTGATACCATCTATGATTACTGCTGGTATTCTC
TGATGTCCTCAGCCCAGCCAGACACCTCCTACGTGGCCAGCAGCAGCCGGGAGAACCCGATTCATATCTG
GGACGCATTCACTGGAGAGCTCCGGGCTTCCTTTCGCGCCTACAACCACCTGGATGAGCTGACGGCAGCC
CATTCGCTCTGCTTCTCCCCGGATGGCTCCCAGCTCTTCTGTGGCTTCAACCGGACTGTGCGTGTTTTTT
CCACGGCCCGGCCTGGCCGAGACTGCGAGGTCCGAGCCACATTTGCAAAAAAGCAGGGCCAGAGCGGCAT
CATCTCCTGCATAGCCTTCAGCCCAGCCCAGCCCCTCTATGCCTGTGGCTCCTACGGCCGCTCCCTGGGT
CTGTATGCCTGGGATGATGGCTCCCCTCTCGCCTTGCTGGGAGGGCACCAAGGGGGCATCACCCACCTCT
GCTTTCATCCCGATGGCAACCGCTTCTTCTCAGGAGCCCGCAAGGATGCTGAGCTCCTGTGCTGGGATCT
CCGGCAGTCTGGTTACCCACTGTGGTCCCTGGGTCGAGAGGTGACCACCAATCAGCGCATCTACTTCGAT
CTGGACCCGACCGGGCAGTTCCTAGTGAGTGGCAGCACGAGCGGGGCTGTCTCTGTGTGGGACACGGACG
GGCCTGGCAATGATGGGAAGCCGGAGCCCGTGTTGAGTTTTCTGCCCCAGAAGGACTGCACCAATGGCGT
GAGCCTGCACCCTAGCCTGCCTCTCCTGGCCACTGCCTCCGGTCAGCGTGTGTTTCCTGAGCCCACAGAG
AGTGGGGACGAAGGAGAGGAGCTGGGCCTTCCCTTGCTCTCCACGCGCCACGTCCACCTTGAATGTCGGC
TTCAGCTCTGGTGGTGTGGGGGGGCGCCAGACTCCAGCATCCCTGATGATCACCAGGGCGAGAAAGGGCA
GGGAGGAACGGAGGGAGGTGTGGGTGAGCTGATA
